Addgene plasmid #156939: pD649-HAsp-SEMA4G-Fc(DAPA)-AviTag-6xHis
Purpose: Mammalian expression of cell-surface protein extracellular domain fused to Fc(DAPA)-Avi-6xHis. Protein is secreted from cells.
Depositing lab: Chris Garcia. Depositing organization: Stanford University. Publication: A Human IgSF Cell-Surface Interactome Reveals a Complex Network of Protein-Protein Interactions. Wojtowicz WM, Vielmetter J, Fernandes RA, Siepe DH, Eastman CL, Chisholm GB, Cox S, Klock H, Anderson PW, Rue SM, Miller JJ, Glaser SM, Bragstad ML, Vance J, Lam AW, Lesley SA, Zinn K, Garcia KC. Cell. 2020 Aug 20;182(4):1027-1043.e17. doi: 10.1016/j.cell.2020.07.025. PubMed 32822567.
Backbone
  Vector backbone: pD649
  Backbone size w/o insert (bp): 6106
  Vector type: Mammalian Expression
Growth in bacteria
  Bacterial resistance: Ampicillin, 100 μg/mL
  Growth temperature: 37°C
  Growth strain: DH5alpha
  Copy number: High Copy
Gene/Insert
  Gene/Insert name: SEMA4G (alt name: SEM4G)
  Species: H. sapiens (human)
  Insert size (bp): 1974
  Mutation: Fc region of human IgG contains D265A and P329A mutations (DAPA)
  Entrez Gene: SEMA4G (a.k.a. FLJ20590, KIAA1619, MGC102867)
  Promoter: CMV/SP6
  Tag / fusion protein: Fc(DAPA)-AviTag-6xHis (C terminal on backbone)
  Cloning method: Restriction Enzyme; 5′ cloning site GCGGCCGC (not destroyed); 3′ cloning site GGCGCGCC (not destroyed)
  Sequencing primers: 5′ ATTTAGGTGACACTATAG; 3′ CACGTACCAGTTGAACTTCACC
Resource information
  A portion of this plasmid was derived from a plasmid made by: synthesis by ThermoFisher
Terms and licenses: Academic/Nonprofit Terms; Industry Terms: Not Available to Industry
Depositor comments: Some plasmids in this collection may have an IS4-like element ISVsa5 family transposase upstream of the CMV promoter.
How to cite: pD649-HAsp-SEMA4G-Fc(DAPA)-AviTag-6xHis was a gift from Chris Garcia (Addgene plasmid # 156939 ; http://n2t.net/addgene:156939 ; RRID:Addgene_156939)
