[The description below was written by a language model from this plasmid's Addgene catalogue record and pLannotate feature annotations shown in this document.]
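Description:
pD649-HAsp-SEMA4G-Fc(DAPA)-AviTag-6xHis is a mammalian expression plasmid of about 8.1 kb, built on the pD649 backbone and designed to produce the extracellular domain of the human cell-surface protein SEMA4G (semaphorin 4G) as a secreted Fc fusion. It is maintained in E. coli at high copy from a ColE1/pUC-type origin and selected with ampicillin through the β-lactamase gene. The annotation also picks up short remnants of KanR, lacZα, a lac operator and an f1 origin, which appear to be non-functional backbone fragments. The depositor notes that some plasmids in this collection may carry an IS4-like transposase insertion upstream of the CMV promoter, but no such element is annotated in this feature table.

Expression is driven by the CMV immediate-early enhancer and promoter, followed by a fragment of CMV intron A and an SP6 promoter, which also serves as a sequencing primer site. The open reading frame begins with a secretion leader. The plasmid name calls it "HAsp", whereas the automated annotation matches a fragment of it to a mouse IgH signal sequence. The SEMA4G ectodomain follows, cloned between retained NotI and AscI sites, and is fused in frame to a human IgG1 Fc region and terminated by the bGH polyadenylation signal. The Fc carries the D265A and P329A (DAPA) substitutions, which are generally used to reduce Fc effector interactions. According to the record, an AviTag for site-specific biotinylation and a 6xHis tag for affinity purification sit at the C terminus, although neither is individually annotated. A separate SV40/EM7-promoted cassette encodes puromycin N-acetyltransferase with an SV40 poly(A) signal, which could allow selection in mammalian cells. The construct belongs to a collection made for secreted ectodomain production in a screen of human IgSF cell-surface protein–protein interactions.
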