Features (pLannotate 1.2.2; 21 found; start..end, strand, type, name):
    119..143     -  CDS            KanR (fragment): aminoglycoside phosphotransferase; aph(3')-Ia; confers resistance to kanamycin
    254..842     +  rep_origin     ori: high-copy-number ColE1/pMB1/pBR322/pUC origin of replication
   1067..1084    +  terminator     rrnB T2 terminator (fragment): transcription terminator T2 from the E. coli rrnB gene
   1109..1128    -  CDS            lacZα (fragment): LacZα fragment of β-galactosidase; lacZ fragment
   1584..1600    +  protein_bind   lac operator: The lac repressor binds to the lac operator to inhibit transcription in E. coli. This inhibition can be relieved by adding lactose or isopropyl-β-D-thiogalactopyranoside (IPTG). lac repressor encoded by lacI
   1843..2146    +  enhancer       CMV enhancer: human cytomegalovirus immediate early enhancer
   2147..2350    +  promoter       CMV promoter: human cytomegalovirus (CMV) immediate early promoter
   2486..2529    +  intron         CMV intron (fragment): modified intron A from human cytomegalovirus
   2581..2599    +  promoter       SP6 promoter: promoter for bacteriophage SP6 RNA polymerase
   2603..2640    +  CDS            IgH signal sequence (fragment): signal sequence from the mouse immunoglobulin heavy chain variable region
   2731..4722    +  CDS            SEMA4G (fragment): SEM4G_HUMAN - Also known as KIAA1619. Experimental evidence at protein level: Swiss-Prot protein existence level 1. Cell surface receptor for PLXNB2. May play a role in axon guidance (By similarity). From Homo sapiens (Human).
   4738..5415    +  CDS            IGHG1 (fragment): IGHG1_HUMAN - Experimental evidence at protein level: Swiss-Prot protein existence level 1. Constant region of immunoglobulin heavy chains. Immunoglobulins, also known as antibodies, are membrane-bound or secreted glycoproteins produced by B lymphocytes. In the recognition phase of humoral immunity, the membrane-bound immunoglobulins serve as receptors which, upon binding of a specific antigen, trigger the clonal expansion and differentiation of B lymphocytes into immunoglobulins- secreting plasma cells. Secreted immunoglobulins mediate the effector phase of humoral immunity, which results in
   5630..5741    +  polyA_signal   bGH poly(A) signal: bovine growth hormone polyadenylation signal
   5742..5850    +  rep_origin     f1 ori (fragment): f1 bacteriophage origin of replication; arrow indicates direction of (+) strand synthesis
   5864..6193    +  promoter       SV40 promoter: SV40 enhancer and early promoter
   6241..6288    +  promoter       EM7 promoter: synthetic bacterial promoter&nbsp
   6307..6906    +  CDS            PuroR (fragment): puromycin N-acetyltransferase; pac from Streptomyces; confers resistance to puromycin
   6916..7041    +  CDS            ble (fragment): BLE_KLEPN - Experimental evidence at protein level: Swiss-Prot protein existence level 1. Binding protein with a strong affinity to the bleomycin family of antibiotics. Binds to CL990; an antimitotic-antibiotic compound. From Klebsiella pneumoniae.
   7036..7157    +  polyA_signal   SV40 poly(A) signal: SV40 polyadenylation signal
   7210..8070    -  CDS            AmpR: β-lactamase; bla; confers resistance to ampicillin, carbenicillin, and related antibiotics
   8073..89      -  promoter       AmpR promoter (fragment) (across the origin): bla
>Addgene plasmid #156939 | pD649-HAsp-SEMA4G-Fc(DAPA)-AviTag-6xHis | depositor full sequence | sequence record 302987 | Full Sequence
TTTCAATATTATTGAAGCATTTATCAGGGTTATTGTCTCATGAGCGGATACATATTTGAATGTATTTAGA
AAAATAAACAAATAGGGGTCAGTGTTACAACCAATTAACCAATTCTGAACATTATCGCGAGCCCATTTAT
ACCTGAATATGGCTCATAACACCCCTTGCTCATGACCAAAATCCCTTAACGTGAGTTACGCGCGCGTCGT
TCCACTGAGCGTCAGACCCCGTAGAAAAGATCAAAGGATCTTCTTGAGATCCTTTTTTTCTGCGCGTAAT
CTGCTGCTTGCAAACAAAAAAACCACCGCTACCAGCGGTGGTTTGTTTGCCGGATCAAGAGCTACCAACT
CTTTTTCCGAAGGTAACTGGCTTCAGCAGAGCGCAGATACCAAATACTGTTCTTCTAGTGTAGCCGTAGT
TAGCCCACCACTTCAAGAACTCTGTAGCACCGCCTACATACCTCGCTCTGCTAATCCTGTTACCAGTGGC
TGCTGCCAGTGGCGATAAGTCGTGTCTTACCGGGTTGGACTCAAGACGATAGTTACCGGATAAGGCGCAG
CGGTCGGGCTGAACGGGGGGTTCGTGCACACAGCCCAGCTTGGAGCGAACGACCTACACCGAACTGAGAT
ACCTACAGCGTGAGCTATGAGAAAGCGCCACGCTTCCCGAAGGGAGAAAGGCGGACAGGTATCCGGTAAG
CGGCAGGGTCGGAACAGGAGAGCGCACGAGGGAGCTTCCAGGGGGAAACGCCTGGTATCTTTATAGTCCT
GTCGGGTTTCGCCACCTCTGACTTGAGCGTCGATTTTTGTGATGCTCGTCAGGGGGGCGGAGCCTATGGA
AAAACGCCAGCAACGCGGCCTTTTTACGGTTCCTGGCCTTTTGCTGGCCTTTTGCTCACATGTTCTTTCC
TGCGTTATCCCCTGATTCTGTGGATAACCGTATTACCGCCTTTGAGTGAGCTGATACCGCTCGCCGCAGC
CGAACGACCGAGCGCAGCGAGTCAGTGAGCGAGGAAGCGGAAGGCGAGAGTAGGGAACTGCCAGGCATCA
AACTAAGCAGAAGGCCCCTGACGGATGGCCTTTTTGCGTTTCTACAAACTCTTTCTGTGTTGTAAAACGA
CGGCCAGTCTTAAGCTCGGGCCCCCTGGGCGGTTCTGATAACGAGTAATCGTTAATCCGCAAATAACGTA
AAAACCCGCTTCGGCGGGTTTTTTTATGGGGGGAGTTTAGGGAAAGAGCATTTGTCAGAATATTTAAGGG
CGCCTGTCACTTTGCTTGATATATGAGAATTATTTAACCTTATAAATGAGAAAAAAGCAACGCACTTTAA
ATAAGATACGTTGCTTTTTCGATTGATGAACACCTATAATTAAACTATTCATCTATTATTTATGATTTTT
TGTATATACAATATTTCTAGTTTGTTAAAGAGAATTAAGAAAATAAATCTCGAAAATAATAAAGGGAAAA
TCAGTTTTTGATATCAAAATTATACATGTCAACGATAATACAAAATATAATACAAACTATAAGATGTTAT
CAGTATTTATTATCATTTAGAATAAATTTTGTGTCGCCCTTAATTGTGAGCGGATAACAATTACGAGCTT
CATGCACAGTGGCGTTGACTCAATATTGGCCATTAGCCATATTATTCATTGGTTATATAGCATAAATCAA
TATTGGCTATTGGCCATTGCATACGTTGTATCTATATCATAATATGTACATTTATATTGGCTCATGTCCA
ATATGACCGCCATGTTGGCATTGATTATTGACTAGTTATTAATAGTAATCAATTACGGGGTCATTAGTTC
ATAGCCCATATATGGAGTTCCGCGTTACATAACTTACGGTAAATGGCCCGCCTGGCTGACCGCCCAACGA
CCCCCGCCCATTGACGTCAATAATGACGTATGTTCCCATAGTAACGCCAATAGGGACTTTCCATTGACGT
CAATGGGTGGAGTATTTACGGTAAACTGCCCACTTGGCAGTACATCAAGTGTATCATATGCCAAGTACGC
CCCCTATTGACGTCAATGACGGTAAATGGCCCGCCTGGCATTATGCCCAGTACATGACCTTATGGGACTT
TCCTACTTGGCAGTACATCTACGTATTAGTCATCGCTATTACCATGGTGATGCGGTTTTGGCAGTACATC
AATGGGCGTGGATAGCGGTTTGACTCACGGGGATTTCCAAGTCTCCACCCCATTGACGTCAATGGGAGTT
TGTTTTGGCACCAAAATCAACGGGACTTTCCAAAATGTCGTAACAACTCCGCCCCATTGACGCAAATGGG
CGGTAGGCGTGTACGGTGGGAGGTCTATATAAGCAGAGCTCGTTTAGTGAACCGTCAGATCGCCTGGAGA
CGCCATCCACGCTGTTTTGACCTCCATAGAAGACACCGGGACCGATCCAGCCTCCGCGGCCGGGAACGGT
GCATTGGAACGCGGATTCCCCGTGCCAAGAGTGACGTAAGTACCGCCTATAGAGTCTATAGGCCCACCCC
CTTGGCTTCGTTAGAACGCGGCTACAATTAATACATAACCTTATGTATCATACACATACGATTTAGGTGA
CACTATAGAATAACATCCACTTTGCCTTTCTCTCCACAGGTGTCCACTCCCAGGTCCAACTGCACCTCGG
TTCTATCGAAAACGCGCCTGCTAGCGCCACCATGAAGACCATCATTGCCCTGAGCTACATCTTCTGCCTG
GTGTTCGCTGCGGCCGCCGTTCCAGGACCATCTCTTAGAAGGCCCAGCAGAGAACTGGACGCTACCCCTA
GAATGACAATCCCCTACGAGGAACTGAGCGGCACCCGGCACTTTAAAGGACAGGCCCAGAATTACAGCAC
CCTGCTGCTGGAAGAAGCCAGCGCCAGACTGCTTGTTGGAGCCAGAGGTGCCCTGTTCAGCCTGTCTGCC
AATGATATTGGCGACGGCGCCCACAAAGAGATCCACTGGGAAGCCTCTCCAGAGATGCAGAGCAAGTGCC
ACCAGAAGGGCAAGAACAACCAGACCGAGTGCTTCAACCACGTGCGGTTTCTGCAGAGACTGAACAGCAC
CCACCTGTACGCCTGTGGCACACATGCCTTTCAGCCTCTGTGTGCCGCCATCGATGCCGAGGCTTTTACC
CTGCCTACCAGCTTCGAAGAGGGCAAAGAGAAGTGCCCCTACGATCCTGCCAGAGGCTTTACCGGCCTGA
TCATTGATGGCGGCCTGTACACCGCCACCAGATACGAGTTCCGCAGCATCCCCGACATCAGAAGAAGCAG
ACACCCTCACAGCCTGCGGACCGAAGAAACACCCATGCACTGGCTGAATGACGCCGAGTTCGTGTTCTCT
GTGCTCGTGCGGGAATCTAAGGCCAGCGCCGTGGGAGATGACGACAAGGTGTACTACTTCTTCACCGAGA
GAGCCACCGAGGAAGGCAGCGGCTCTTTTACCCAGAGCAGATCCAGCCACAGAGTGGCCAGAGTCGCTAG
AGTGTGTAAAGGCGATCTCGGCGGCAAGAAGATCCTGCAGAAGAAGTGGACCAGCTTCCTGAAGGCCCGG
CTGATCTGTCACATCCCTCTGTACGAAACCCTGAGAGGCGTGTGCTCTCTGGACGCCGAGACAAGCAGCA
GAACCCACTTTTACGCCGCCTTCACACTGAGCACCCAGTGGAAAACTCTGGAAGCCTCCGCCATCTGTAG
ATACGACCTGGCCGAGATCCAGGCCGTGTTTGCCGGACCTTACATGGAATACCAGGACGGCAGCAGAAGA
TGGGGCAGATACGAAGGCGGAGTGCCTGAGCCTAGACCTGGCAGCTGTATCACCGATTCTCTGCGGAGCC
AGGGCTACAACAGCAGCCAAGATCTGCCTAGCCTGGTGCTGGACTTCGTGAAGCTGCACCCTCTGATGGC
TAGACCTGTGGTGCCTACAAGAGGCAGACCTCTGCTGCTGAAGCGGAACATCCGGTACACACACCTGACC
GGCACACCTGTGACAACACCAGCCGGACCTACCTACGATCTGCTGTTTCTGGGAACCGCCGACGGCTGGA
TTCACAAAGCTGTGGTGCTCGGCAGCGGCATGCACATCATTGAAGAGACACAGGTGTTCCGCGAGAGCCA
GAGCGTGGAAAATCTCGTGATCAGCCTGCTCCAGCACAGCCTGTATGTTGGAGCACCTAGCGGCGTTATC
CAGCTGCCTCTGAGCAGCTGCAGCCGGTACAGAAGCTGCTACGATTGCATCCTGGCTAGGGACCCTTATT
GTGGCTGGGACCCCGGAACACATGCTTGTGCCGCTGCTACCACAATCGCCAACAGAACAGCCCTGATCCA
GGACATCGAGAGAGGCAATAGAGGCTGCGAGTCCTCCAGAGACACCGGACCTCCACCTCCACTGAAAACC
AGATCTGTGCTGAGGGGCGACGATGTGCTGCTGCCTTGCGATCAGCCTAGCAATCTGGCTAGAGCCCTGT
GGCTGCTGAATGGCAGCATGGGACTTTCTGATGGCCAAGGCGGCTATAGAGTGGGAGTCGATGGCCTGCT
GGTTACAGATGCCCAGCCTGAGCACAGCGGCAATTACGGCTGTTACGCCGAGGAAAACGGCCTGAGAACA
CTGCTGGCCTCTTACAGTCTGACCGTGCGACCTGCTACACCCGCTCCAGCTCCTAAAGCTCCAGCTACAC
CTGGTGCTCAGCTGGCTCCTGATGTTCGGCTTGGCGCGCCGGGCGGCGACAAGACCCACACCTGCCCCCC
CTGCCCAGCTCCAGAACTGCTGGGAGGGCCTTCCGTGTTCCTGTTCCCCCCCAAGCCCAAGGACACCCTG
ATGATCAGCAGGACCCCCGAGGTGACCTGCGTGGTGGTGGCCGTGTCCCACGAGGACCCAGAGGTGAAGT
TCAACTGGTACGTGGACGGCGTGGAGGTGCACAACGCCAAGACCAAGCCCAGAGAGGAGCAGTACAACAG
CACCTACAGGGTGGTGTCCGTGCTGACCGTGCTGCACCAGGACTGGCTGAACGGCAAAGAATACAAGTGC
AAAGTCTCCAACAAGGCCCTGGCTGCCCCAATCGAAAAGACAATCAGCAAGGCCAAGGGCCAGCCACGGG
AGCCCCAGGTGTACACCCTGCCCCCCAGCCGGGAGGAGATGACCAAGAACCAGGTGTCCCTGACCTGTCT
GGTGAAGGGCTTCTACCCCAGCGATATCGCCGTGGAGTGGGAGAGCAACGGCCAGCCCGAGAACAACTAC
AAGACCACCCCCCCAGTGCTGGACAGCGACGGCAGCTTCTTCCTGTACAGCAAGCTGACCGTGGACAAGT
CCAGGTGGCAGCAGGGCAACGTGTTCAGCTGCAGCGTGATGCACGAGGCCCTGCACAACCACTACACCCA
GAAGTCCCTGAGCCTGAGCCCCGGCGGCAGCGGTCTTAATGATATTTTCGAGGCTCAGAAGATTGAGTGG
CATGAACACCACCACCATCACCACTAAGGCCGGCCTGTAGTCACTGGCACAACGCGTTACCCGGTAAGCC
AATCGGGTATACACGGTCGTCATACTGCAGACAGGGTTCTTCTACTTTGCAAGATAGTCTTGAGTAGTAA
AATAAATAGATAGAGAAAATCAGCCTCGACTGTGCCTTCTAGTTGCCAGCCATCTGTTGTTTGCCCCTCC
CCCGTGCCTTCCTTGACCCTGGAAGGTGCCACTCCCACTGTCCTTTCCTAATAAAATGAGGAAATTGCAT
CACAACACTCAACCCTATCTCGGTCTATTCTTTTGATTTATAAGGGATTTTGCCGATTTCGGCCTATTGG
TTAAAAAATGAGCTGATTTAACAAAAATTTAACGCGAATTAATTCTGTGGAATGTGTGTCAGTTAGGGTG
TGGAAAGTCCCCAGGCTCCCCAGCAGGCAGAAGTATGCAAAGCATGCATCTCAATTAGTCAGCAACCAGG
TGTGGAAAGTCCCCAGGCTCCCCAGCAGGCAGAAGTATGCAAAGCATGCATCTCAATTAGTCAGCAACCA
TAGTCCCGCCCCTAACTCCGCCCATCCCGCCCCTAACTCCGCCCAGTTCCGCCCATTCTCCGCCCCATGG
CTGACTAATTTTTTTTATTTATGCAGAGGCCGAGGCCGCCTCTGCCTCTGAGCTATTCCAGAAGTAGTGA
GGAGGCTTTTTTGGAGGCCTAGGCTTTTGCAAAAAGCTCCCGGGAGCTTGTATATCCATTTTCGGATCTG
ATCAGCACGTGTTGACAATTAATCATCGGCATAGTATATCGGCATAGTATAATACGACAAGGTGAGGAAC
TAAACCATGACCGAGTACAAGCCCACGGTGCGCCTCGCCACCCGCGACGACGTCCCCAGGGCCGTACGCA
CCCTCGCCGCCGCGTTCGCCGACTACCCCGCCACGCGCCACACCGTCGATCCGGACCGCCACATCGAGCG
GGTCACCGAGCTGCAAGAACTCTTCCTCACGCGCGTCGGGCTCGACATCGGCAAGGTGTGGGTCGCGGAC
GACGGCGCCGCGGTGGCGGTCTGGACCACGCCGGAGAGCGTCGAAGCGGGGGCGGTGTTCGCCGAGATCG
GCCCGCGCATGGCCGAGTTGAGCGGTTCCCGGCTGGCCGCGCAGCAACAGATGGAAGGCCTCCTGGCGCC
GCACCGGCCCAAGGAGCCCGCGTGGTTCCTGGCCACCGTCGGCGTCTCGCCCGACCACCAGGGCAAGGGT
CTGGGCAGCGCCGTCGTGCTCCCCGGAGTGGAGGCGGCCGAGCGCGCCGGGGTGCCCGCCTTCCTGGAGA
CATCCGCGCCCCGCAACCTCCCCTTCTACGAGCGGCTCGGCTTCACCGTCACCGCCGACGTCGAGGTGCC
CGAAGGACCGCGCACCTGGTGCATGACCCGCAAGCCCGGTGCCTGACACGTGCTACGAGATTTCGATTCC
ACCGCCGCCTTCTATGAAAGGTTGGGCTTCGGAATCGTTTTCCGGGACGCCGGCTGGATGATCCTCCAGC
GCGGGGATCTCATGCTGGAGTTCTTCGCCCACCCCAACTTGTTTATTGCAGCTTATAATGGTTACAAATA
AAGCAATAGCATCACAAATTTCACAAATAAAGCATTTTTTTCACTGCATTCTAGTTGTGGTTTGTCCAAA
CTCATCAATGTATCTTATCATGTCTGTATACCGTCGACCTCTAGCTAGAGCTTGGCGTAATCATGGTCAT
TACCAATGCTTAATCAGTGAGGCACCTATCTCAGCGATCTGTCTATTTCGTTCATCCATAGTTGCCTGAC
TCCCCGTCGTGTAGATAACTACGATACGGGAGGGCTTACCATCTGGCCCCAGCGCTGCGATGATACCGCG
AGAACCACGCTCACCGGCTCCGGATTTATCAGCAATAAACCAGCCAGCCGGAAGGGCCGAGCGCAGAAGT
GGTCCTGCAACTTTATCCGCCTCCATCCAGTCTATTAATTGTTGCCGGGAAGCTAGAGTAAGTAGTTCGC
CAGTTAATAGTTTGCGCAACGTTGTTGCCATCGCTACAGGCATCGTGGTGTCACGCTCGTCGTTTGGTAT
GGCTTCATTCAGCTCCGGTTCCCAACGATCAAGGCGAGTTACATGATCCCCCATGTTGTGCAAAAAAGCG
GTTAGCTCCTTCGGTCCTCCGATCGTTGTCAGAAGTAAGTTGGCCGCAGTGTTATCACTCATGGTTATGG
CAGCACTGCATAATTCTCTTACTGTCATGCCATCCGTAAGATGCTTTTCTGTGACTGGTGAGTACTCAAC
CAAGTCATTCTGAGAATAGTGTATGCGGCGACCGAGTTGCTCTTGCCCGGCGTCAATACGGGATAATACC
GCGCCACATAGCAGAACTTTAAAAGTGCTCATCATTGGAAAACGTTCTTCGGGGCGAAAACTCTCAAGGA
TCTTACCGCTGTTGAGATCCAGTTCGATGTAACCCACTCGTGCACCCAACTGATCTTCAGCATCTTTTAC
TTTCACCAGCGTTTCTGGGTGAGCAAAAACAGGAAGGCAAAATGCCGCAAAAAAGGGAATAAGGGCGACA
CGGAAATGTTGAATACTCATATTCTTCCTT
