>Addgene plasmid #156939 | pD649-HAsp-SEMA4G-Fc(DAPA)-AviTag-6xHis | depositor partial sequence | sequence record 302988 | insert (extracellular domain)
GTTCCAGGACCATCTCTTAGAAGGCCCAGCAGAGAACTGGACGCTACCCCTAGAATGACAATCCCCTACG
AGGAACTGAGCGGCACCCGGCACTTTAAAGGACAGGCCCAGAATTACAGCACCCTGCTGCTGGAAGAAGC
CAGCGCCAGACTGCTTGTTGGAGCCAGAGGTGCCCTGTTCAGCCTGTCTGCCAATGATATTGGCGACGGC
GCCCACAAAGAGATCCACTGGGAAGCCTCTCCAGAGATGCAGAGCAAGTGCCACCAGAAGGGCAAGAACA
ACCAGACCGAGTGCTTCAACCACGTGCGGTTTCTGCAGAGACTGAACAGCACCCACCTGTACGCCTGTGG
CACACATGCCTTTCAGCCTCTGTGTGCCGCCATCGATGCCGAGGCTTTTACCCTGCCTACCAGCTTCGAA
GAGGGCAAAGAGAAGTGCCCCTACGATCCTGCCAGAGGCTTTACCGGCCTGATCATTGATGGCGGCCTGT
ACACCGCCACCAGATACGAGTTCCGCAGCATCCCCGACATCAGAAGAAGCAGACACCCTCACAGCCTGCG
GACCGAAGAAACACCCATGCACTGGCTGAATGACGCCGAGTTCGTGTTCTCTGTGCTCGTGCGGGAATCT
AAGGCCAGCGCCGTGGGAGATGACGACAAGGTGTACTACTTCTTCACCGAGAGAGCCACCGAGGAAGGCA
GCGGCTCTTTTACCCAGAGCAGATCCAGCCACAGAGTGGCCAGAGTCGCTAGAGTGTGTAAAGGCGATCT
CGGCGGCAAGAAGATCCTGCAGAAGAAGTGGACCAGCTTCCTGAAGGCCCGGCTGATCTGTCACATCCCT
CTGTACGAAACCCTGAGAGGCGTGTGCTCTCTGGACGCCGAGACAAGCAGCAGAACCCACTTTTACGCCG
CCTTCACACTGAGCACCCAGTGGAAAACTCTGGAAGCCTCCGCCATCTGTAGATACGACCTGGCCGAGAT
CCAGGCCGTGTTTGCCGGACCTTACATGGAATACCAGGACGGCAGCAGAAGATGGGGCAGATACGAAGGC
GGAGTGCCTGAGCCTAGACCTGGCAGCTGTATCACCGATTCTCTGCGGAGCCAGGGCTACAACAGCAGCC
AAGATCTGCCTAGCCTGGTGCTGGACTTCGTGAAGCTGCACCCTCTGATGGCTAGACCTGTGGTGCCTAC
AAGAGGCAGACCTCTGCTGCTGAAGCGGAACATCCGGTACACACACCTGACCGGCACACCTGTGACAACA
CCAGCCGGACCTACCTACGATCTGCTGTTTCTGGGAACCGCCGACGGCTGGATTCACAAAGCTGTGGTGC
TCGGCAGCGGCATGCACATCATTGAAGAGACACAGGTGTTCCGCGAGAGCCAGAGCGTGGAAAATCTCGT
GATCAGCCTGCTCCAGCACAGCCTGTATGTTGGAGCACCTAGCGGCGTTATCCAGCTGCCTCTGAGCAGC
TGCAGCCGGTACAGAAGCTGCTACGATTGCATCCTGGCTAGGGACCCTTATTGTGGCTGGGACCCCGGAA
CACATGCTTGTGCCGCTGCTACCACAATCGCCAACAGAACAGCCCTGATCCAGGACATCGAGAGAGGCAA
TAGAGGCTGCGAGTCCTCCAGAGACACCGGACCTCCACCTCCACTGAAAACCAGATCTGTGCTGAGGGGC
GACGATGTGCTGCTGCCTTGCGATCAGCCTAGCAATCTGGCTAGAGCCCTGTGGCTGCTGAATGGCAGCA
TGGGACTTTCTGATGGCCAAGGCGGCTATAGAGTGGGAGTCGATGGCCTGCTGGTTACAGATGCCCAGCC
TGAGCACAGCGGCAATTACGGCTGTTACGCCGAGGAAAACGGCCTGAGAACACTGCTGGCCTCTTACAGT
CTGACCGTGCGACCTGCTACACCCGCTCCAGCTCCTAAAGCTCCAGCTACACCTGGTGCTCAGCTGGCTC
CTGATGTTCGGCTT
